Addgene plasmid #130176: pRDAX-EMMI-001 BsaI//(A)-Esp3I-SacB-Esp3I-(Z)//BsaI
Purpose: EMMA Kit # 1000000119 extension
Depositing lab: Gary Lewin. Depositing organization: Max-Delbrueck-Centrum fuer Molekulare Medizin (MDC).
Backbone
  Vector backbone: custom built
  Vector type: Synthetic Biology
Growth in bacteria
  Bacterial resistance: Ampicillin, 100 μg/mL
  Growth temperature: 37°C
  Growth strain: DH5alpha
  Copy number: High Copy
Gene/Insert
  Gene/Insert name: SacB
  Species: Bacterial
  Cloning method: Restriction Enzyme; 5′ cloning site unknown (unknown if destroyed); 3′ cloning site unknown (unknown if destroyed)
Terms and licenses: Academic/Nonprofit Terms; Industry Terms: Not Available to Industry
How to cite: pRDAX-EMMI-001 BsaI//(A)-Esp3I-SacB-Esp3I-(Z)//BsaI was a gift from Gary Lewin (Addgene plasmid # 130176 ; http://n2t.net/addgene:130176 ; RRID:Addgene_130176)
