[The description below was written by a language model from this plasmid's Addgene catalogue record and pLannotate feature annotations shown in this document.]
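Description:
pRDAX-EMMI-001 BsaI//(A)-Esp3I-SacB-Esp3I-(Z)//BsaI is a custom-built, 4,670 bp synthetic biology plasmid deposited as an extension to the EMMA modular assembly kit. It is a purely bacterial cloning vector, carried in E. coli on a high-copy ColE1/pUC-type origin and selected with ampicillin. The β-lactamase gene is annotated as being driven by a cat promoter. The origin and resistance marker are insulated by short transcription terminators (T3Te, T7Te and a bidirectional tonB terminator), a common design for keeping read-through out of the cloning region.

The payload is a counter-selectable stuffer. Bacillus subtilis sacB, with its native sacR promoter and control region, encodes a secreted levansucrase that makes bacteria sensitive to sucrose. The feature table also detects a cat (chloramphenicol acetyltransferase) coding sequence immediately downstream, preceded by a fragment of its promoter. The catalogue entry lists only ampicillin resistance and does not mention this gene, so whether it functions as a marker or forms part of the replaceable cassette is not stated.

The plasmid name indicates the layout, although the restriction sites themselves are not annotated. The SacB cassette is flanked by Esp3I sites that appear to leave fusion sites designated A and Z, and this unit is in turn bracketed by BsaI sites. Both are Type IIS enzymes used in Golden Gate-style cloning. A reasonable reading is that an Esp3I reaction replaces the stuffer with assembled parts, with sucrose eliminating uncut parental plasmid, and that BsaI can then release the product for a further assembly step. The record itself gives no purpose beyond the kit extension.
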