Features (pLannotate 1.2.2; 10 found; start..end, strand, type, name):
     86..531     +  promoter       sacB promoter: sacR; sacB promoter and control region
    532..1953    +  CDS            SacB: secreted levansucrase that renders bacterial growth sensitive to sucrose; Bacillus subtilis sacB; negative selection marker
   2031..2050    +  promoter       cat promoter (fragment): promoter of the E. coli cat gene encoding chloramphenicol acetyltransferase
   2051..2707    +  CDS            cat: CAT_ECOLX - Experimental evidence at protein level: Swiss-Prot protein existence level 1. This enzyme is an effector of chloramphenicol resistance in bacteria. From Escherichia coli. This protein is used as a marker in many commonly used cloning vectors, such as pACYC184.
   2976..3005    +  terminator     T3Te terminator: phage T3 early transcription terminator
   3027..3614    +  rep_origin     ori: high-copy-number ColE1/pMB1/pBR322/pUC origin of replication
   3626..3653    -  terminator     T7Te terminator: phage T7 early transcription terminator
   3677..4537    -  CDS            AmpR: β-lactamase; bla; confers resistance to ampicillin, carbenicillin, and related antibiotics
   4538..4640    -  promoter       cat promoter: promoter of the E. coli cat gene encoding chloramphenicol acetyltransferase
   4641..2       -  terminator     tonB terminator (across the origin): bidirectional E. coli tonB-P14 transcription terminator
>Addgene plasmid #130176 | pRDAX-EMMI-001 BsaI//(A)-Esp3I-SacB-Esp3I-(Z)//BsaI | addgene full sequence | sequence record 351026 | Addgene NGS Result
CTTTCTGCTATGGAGGTCAGGTATGATTTAAAGGTCTCATAGGAGAGACGTCGCAGCGGACACTTCGCGA
TCCTTTTTAACCCATCACATATACCTGCCGTTCACTATTATTTAGTGAAATGAGATATTATGATATTTTC
TGAATTGTGATTAAAAAGGCAACTTTATGCCCATGCAACAGAAACTATAAAAAATACAGAGAATGAAAAG
AAACAGATAGATTTTTTAGTTCTTTAGGCCCGTAGTCTGCAAATCCTTTTATGATTTTCTATCAAACAAA
AGAGGAAAATAGACCAGTTGCAATCCAAACGAGAGTCTAATAGAATGAGGTCGAAAAGTAAATCGCGCGG
GTTTGTTACTGATAAAGCAGGCAAGACCTAAAATGTGTAAAGGGCAAAGTGTATACTTTGGCGTCACCCC
TTACATATTTTAGGTCTTTTTTTATTGTGCGTAACTAACTTGCCATCTTCAAACAGGAGGGCTGGAAGAA
GCAGACCGCTAACACAGTACATAAAAAAGGAGACATGAACGATGAACATCAAAAAGTTTGCAAAACAAGC
AACAGTATTAACCTTTACTACCGCACTGCTGGCAGGAGGCGCAACTCAAGCGTTTGCGAAAGAAACGAAC
CAAAAGCCATATAAGGAAACATACGGCATTTCCCATATTACACGCCATGATATGCTGCAAATCCCTGAAC
AGCAAAAAAATGAAAAATATCAAGTTCCTGAATTCGATTCGTCCACAATTAAAAATATCTCTTCTGCAAA
AGGCCTGGACGTTTGGGACAGCTGGCCATTACAAAACGCTGACGGCACTGTCGCAAACTATCACGGCTAC
CACATCGTCTTTGCATTAGCCGGAGATCCTAAAAATGCGGATGACACATCGATTTACATGTTCTATCAAA
AAGTCGGCGAAACTTCTATTGACAGCTGGAAAAACGCTGGCCGCGTCTTTAAAGACAGCGACAAATTCGA
TGCAAATGATTCTATCCTAAAAGACCAAACACAAGAATGGTCAGGTTCAGCCACATTTACATCTGACGGA
AAAATCCGTTTATTCTACACTGATTTCTCCGGTAAACATTACGGCAAACAAACACTGACAACTGCACAAG
TTAACGTATCAGCATCAGACAGCTCTTTGAACATCAACGGTGTAGAGGATTATAAATCAATCTTTGACGG
TGACGGAAAAACGTATCAAAATGTACAGCAGTTCATCGATGAAGGCAACTACAGCTCAGGCGACAACCAT
ACGCTGAGAGATCCTCACTACGTAGAAGATAAAGGCCACAAATACTTAGTATTTGAAGCAAACACTGGAA
CTGAAGATGGCTACCAAGGCGAAGAATCTTTATTTAACAAAGCATACTATGGCAAAAGCACATCATTCTT
CCGTCAAGAAAGTCAAAAACTTCTGCAAAGCGATAAAAAACGCACGGCTGAGTTAGCAAACGGCGCTCTC
GGTATGATTGAGCTAAACGATGATTACACACTGAAAAAAGTGATGAAACCGCTGATTGCATCTAACACAG
TAACAGATGAAATTGAACGCGCGAACGTCTTTAAAATGAACGGCAAATGGTACCTGTTCACTGACTCCCG
CGGATCAAAAATGACGATTGACGGCATTACGTCTAACGATATTTACATGCTTGGTTATGTTTCTAATTCT
TTAACTGGCCCATACAAGCCGCTGAACAAAACTGGCCTTGTGTTAAAAATGGATCTTGATCCTAACGATG
TAACCTTTACTTACTCACACTTCGCTGTACCTCAAGCGAAAGGAAACAATGTCGTGATTACAAGCTATAT
GACAAACAGAGGATTCTACGCAGACAAACAATCAACGTTTGCGCCAAGCTTCCTGCTGAACATCAAAGGC
AAGAAAACATCTGTTGTCAAAGACAGCATCCTTGAACAAGGACAATTAACAGTTAACAAATAAAAACGCA
AAAGAAAATGCCGATATCCTATTGGCATTTTCTTTTATTTCTTATCAACATAAAGGTGAATCCCATAGGG
CAGGAGCTAAGGAAGCTAAAATGGAGAAAAAAATCACTGGATATACCACCGTTGATATATCCCAATGGCA
TCGTAAAGAACATTTTGAGGCATTTCAGTCAGTTGCTCAATGTACCTATAACCAGACCGTTCAGCTGGAT
ATTACGGCCTTTTTAAAGACCGTAAAGAAAAATAAGCACAAGTTTTATCCGGCCTTTATTCACATTCTTG
CCCGCCTGATGAATGCTCATCCGGAATTCCGTATGGCAATGAAAGACGGTGAGCTGGTGATATGGGATAG
TGTTCACCCTTGTTACACCGTTTTCCATGAGCAAACTGAAACGTTTTCATCGCTCTGGAGTGAATACCAC
GACGATTTCCGGCAGTTTCTACACATATATTCGCAAGATGTGGCGTGTTACGGTGAAAACCTGGCCTATT
TCCCTAAAGGGTTTATTGAGAATATGTTTTTCGTGTCAGCCAATCCCTGGGTGAGTTTCACCAGTTTTGA
TTTAAACGTGGCCAATATGGACAACTTCTTCGCCCCCGTTTTCACCATGGGCAAATATTATACGCAAGGC
GACAAGGTGCTGATGCCGCTGGCGATTCAGGTTCATCATGCCGTTTGTGATGGCTTCCATGTCGGCAGAA
TGCTTAATGAATTACAACAGTACTGCGATGAGTGGCAGGGCGGGGCGTAATTCCCGGCCAGGACCCAACG
CTGCCCGAGATGCGCCGCGTGCGGCTGCTGGAGATGGCGGACGCGATGGATATGTTCTGCCAAGGGTTGG
TTTGCGCATTCACAGTTCTCCGCAAGAATTGATTGGCTCCAATTCTTGGAGTGGTGAATCCGTTAGCGAG
GTGCCGCCGGCTTCCATGCTCGGAAAGCCGCACGACGTCTCAACGATGAGACCCATTCAGGACGAGCCTC
AGACTCCAGCGTAACTGGACTGCAATCAACTCACTGGCTCACCTTCACGGGTGGGCCTTTCTTCGGTAGA
AAATCAAAGGATCTTCTTGAGATCCTTTTTTTCTGCGCGTAATCTGCTGCTTGCAAACAAAAAAACCACC
GCTACCAGCGGTGGTTTGTTTGCCGGATCAAGAGCTACCAACTCTTTTTCCGAGGTAACTGGCTTCAGCA
GAGCGCAGATACCAAATACTGTTCTTCTAGTGTAGCCGTAGTTAGGCCACCACTTCAAGAACTCTGTAGC
ACCGCCTACATACCTCGCTCTGCTAATCCTGTTACCAGTGGCTGCTGCCAGTGGCGATAAGTCGTGTCTT
ACCGGGTTGGACTCAAGACGATAGTTACCGGATAAGGCGCAGCGGTCGGGCTGAACGGGGGGTTCGTGCA
CACAGCCCAGCTTGGAGCGAACGACCTACACCGAACTGAGATACCTACAGCGTGAGCTATGAGAAAGCGC
CACGCTTCCCGAAGGGAGAAAGGCGGACAGGTATCCGGTAAGCGGCAGGGTCGGAACAGGAGAGCGCACG
AGGGAGCTTCCAGGGGGAAACGCCTGGTATCTTTATAGTCCTGTCGGGTTTCGCCACCTCTGACTTGAGC
ATCGATTTTTGTGATGCTCGTCAGGGGGGCGGAGCCTATGGAAAAACGCCAGCAACGCAGAAAGGCCCAC
CCGAAGGTGAGCCAGGTGATTACATTTGGGCCCTCATTACCAATGCTTAATCAGTGAGGCACCTATCTCA
GCGATCTGTCTATTTCGTTCATCCATAGTTGCCTGACTCCCCGTCGTGTAGATAACTACGATGCGGGAGG
GCTTACCATCTGGCCCCAGTGCTGCAATGATACCGCGAGAACCACGCTCACCGGCTCCAGATTTATCAGC
AATAAACCAGCCAGCCGGGAGGGCCGAGCGCAGAAGTGATCCTGCAACTTTATCCGCCTCCATCCAGTCT
ATTAATTGTTGCCGGGAAGCTAGAGTAAGTAGTTCGCCAGTTAATAGTTTGCGCAACGTTGTTGCCATTG
CTACAGGCATCGTGGTGTCACGCTCGTCGTTTGGTATGGCTTCATTCAGCTCCGGTTCCCAACGATCAAG
GCGAGTTACATGATCCCCCATGTTGTGCAAAAAAGCGGTTAGCTCCTTCGGTCCTCCGATCGTTGCCAGA
AGTAAGTTGGCCGCAGTGTTATCACTCATGGTTATGGCAGCACTGCATAATTCTCTTACTGTCATGCCAT
CCGTGAGATGCTTTTCTGTGACTGGTGAGTACTCAACCAAGTCATTCTGAGAATAGTGTATGCGGCGACC
GAGTTGCTCTTGCCCGGCGTCAATACGGGATAATACCGCGCCACATAGCAGAACTTTAAAAGTGCTCATC
ATTGGAAAACGTTCTTCGGGGCGTAAACTCTCAAGGATCTTACCGCTGTTGAGATCCAGTTCGATGTAAC
CCACTCGTGCACCCAACTGATCTTCAGCATCTTTTACTTTCACCAGCGTTTCTGGGTGAGCAAAAACAGG
AAGGCAAAATGCCGCAAAAAAGGGAATAAGGGCGACACGGAAATGTTGAATACTCATTTTAGCTTCCTTA
GCTCCTGAAAATCTCGATAACTCAAAAAATACGCCCGGTAGTGATCTTATTTCATTATGGTGAAAGTTGG
AACCTCTTACGTGCCGATCAAGTCAAAAGCCTCCGGTCGGAGGCTTTTGA
